Addgene plasmid #84570: 138-dCas9-Dnmt3a
Purpose: PiggyBac transposon system construct with dCas9-Dnmt3a
Depositing lab: Rudolf Jaenisch. Publication: Editing DNA Methylation in the Mammalian Genome. Liu XS, Wu H, Ji X, Stelzer Y, Wu X, Czauderna S, Shu J, Dadon D, Young RA, Jaenisch R. Cell. 2016 Sep 22;167(1):233-247.e17. doi: 10.1016/j.cell.2016.08.056. PubMed 27662091.
Backbone
  Vector backbone: PiggyBac
  Backbone size w/o insert (bp): 7783
  Total vector size (bp): 14723
  Vector type: Mammalian Expression
  Selectable markers: Neomycin (select with G418)
Growth in bacteria
  Bacterial resistance: Ampicillin, 100 μg/mL
  Growth temperature: 30°C
  Growth strain: NEB Stable
  Copy number: High Copy
Gene/Insert
  Gene/Insert name: dCas9-Dnmt3a
  Species: H. sapiens (human), Synthetic
  Insert size (bp): 6940
  Entrez Gene: DNMT3A (a.k.a. DNMT3A2, HESJAS, M.HsaIIIA, TBRS)
  Cloning method: Restriction Enzyme; 5′ cloning site NheI (not destroyed); 3′ cloning site NotI (not destroyed)
  Sequencing primers: 5′ atcgcctggagcaattcc
Terms and licenses: Academic/Nonprofit Terms; Industry Terms: Not Available to Industry
How to cite: 138-dCas9-Dnmt3a was a gift from Rudolf Jaenisch (Addgene plasmid # 84570 ; http://n2t.net/addgene:84570 ; RRID:Addgene_84570)
