[The description below was written by a language model from this plasmid's Addgene catalogue record and pLannotate feature annotations shown in this document.]
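Description:
138-dCas9-Dnmt3a is a mammalian expression plasmid built on a PiggyBac transposon backbone, designed to deliver a doxycycline-inducible dCas9-Dnmt3a fusion into the genome by transposition. In bacteria it is maintained through a high-copy ColE1/pUC-type origin with ampicillin resistance (AmpR under its own bla promoter). An f1 origin and remnants of a lac promoter/lacZα cloning region are also present. The automated annotation does not call the PiggyBac terminal repeats. It does label short stretches flanking the cargo as lambda phage portal protein fragments, which may simply be stuffer sequence. The catalogue lists a total size of 14,723 bp, slightly less than the 14,783 nt sequenced record.

The payload, cloned between NheI and NotI, is a roughly 6.9 kb open reading frame. It comprises a Streptococcus pyogenes Cas9 coding sequence (catalytically dead according to the construct name), an SV40 nuclear localization signal and human DNMT3A, a de novo DNA methyltransferase. It is driven by the Tet-responsive TRE3G promoter and terminated by an HSV TK polyadenylation signal. A second downstream cassette uses an EF-1α core promoter joined to an HTLV-1 LTR fragment to express a reverse tetracycline transactivator (annotated as rtTA3 with VP16-derived activation repeats). This is followed by a neomycin phosphotransferase gene and an SV40 poly(A) signal. The short PuroR fragments around NeoR suggest a marker swap, and the record does not show how NeoR is linked to the transactivator.

The plasmid is therefore an all-in-one Tet-On system: G418 selects stably transposed cells, and doxycycline induces the fusion. With a separately supplied guide RNA and transposase, neither of which is annotated here, it is used for targeted DNA methylation editing in mammalian cells.
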