Features (pLannotate 1.2.2; 26 found; start..end, strand, type, name):
     81..200     +  CDS            B (fragment): PORTL_LAMBD - Experimental evidence at protein level: Swiss-Prot protein existence level 1. Forms the portal vertex of the capsid (PubMed:6228056, PubMed:6232391). This portal plays critical roles in head assembly, genome packaging, neck/tail attachment, and genome ejection (Probable). The portal protein multimerizes as a single ring-shaped homododecamer arranged around a central channel (PubMed:6232391). Binds to the terminase subunits to form the packaging machine (PubMed:7799432). From Escherichia phage lambda (Bacteriophage lambda).
    718..1096    +  promoter       TRE3G promoter: 3rd-generation Tet-responsive promoter that can be activated by binding of Tet-On® 3G
   1112..5215    +  CDS            cas9: CAS9_STRP1 - Also known as csn1 From Streptococcus pyogenes serotype M1.
   5231..5251    +  CDS            SV40 NLS: nuclear localization signal of SV40 (simian virus 40) large T antigen
   5306..8044    +  CDS            DNMT3A (sequence partly withheld): DNA methyltransferase 3A
   8139..8187    +  polyA_signal   HSV TK poly(A) signal: herpes simplex virus thymidine kinase polyadenylation signal (Cole and Stacy, 1985)
   8418..8629    +  promoter       EF-1α core promoter: core promoter for human elongation factor EF-1α
   8642..8910    +  LTR            5' LTR (truncated): truncated 5' long terminal repeat (LTR) from human T-cell leukemia virus (HTLV) type 1
   8944..9641    +  CDS            rtTA3 (fragment): reverse tetracycline transactivator 3 activates expression from Tet-responsive promoters in the presence of doxycycline
   9571..9681    +  CDS            VP48: 3 tandem repeats of the minimal activation domain of herpes simplex virus VP16 (Cheng et al., 2013)
   9742..9789    +  CDS            PuroR (fragment): puromycin N-acetyltransferase; pac from Streptomyces alboniger; confers resistance to puromycin
   9790..10593   +  CDS            NeoR/KanR: aminoglycoside phosphotransferase from Tn5; aph(3')-II (or nptII); confers resistance to neomycin, kanamycin, and G418 (Geneticin®)
  10594..10653   +  CDS            PuroR (fragment): puromycin N-acetyltransferase; pac from Streptomyces alboniger; confers resistance to puromycin
  10654..10681   +  misc_feature   WPRE (fragment): woodchuck hepatitis virus posttranscriptional regulatory element
  10686..10807   +  polyA_signal   SV40 poly(A) signal: SV40 polyadenylation signal
  10825..10917   +  ncRNA          G-CSF SLDE: Accession: RF00183 - G-CSF factor stem-loop destabilising element (SLDE)
  11614..12081   +  CDS            B (fragment): PORTL_LAMBD - Experimental evidence at protein level: Swiss-Prot protein existence level 1. Forms the portal vertex of the capsid (PubMed:6228056, PubMed:6232391). This portal plays critical roles in head assembly, genome packaging, neck/tail attachment, and genome ejection (Probable). The portal protein multimerizes as a single ring-shaped homododecamer arranged around a central channel (PubMed:6232391). Binds to the terminase subunits to form the packaging machine (PubMed:7799432). From Escherichia phage lambda (Bacteriophage lambda).
  12117..12139   -  protein_bind   lac operator (fragment): The lac repressor binds to the lac operator to inhibit transcription in E. coli. This inhibition can be relieved by adding lactose or isopropyl-β-D-thiogalactopyranoside (IPTG). lac repressor encoded by lacI
  12143..12173   -  promoter       lac promoter: promoter for the E. coli lac operon
  12188..12209   -  protein_bind   CAP binding site: CAP binding activates transcription in the presence of cAMP. E. coli catabolite activator protein
  12222..12314   -  CDS            lacI (fragment): lac repressor; lacI; The lac repressor binds to the lac operator to inhibit transcription in E. coli. This inhibition can be relieved by adding lactose or isopropyl-β-D-thiogalactopyranoside (IPTG).
  12497..13085   -  rep_origin     ori: high-copy-number ColE1/pMB1/pBR322/pUC origin of replication
  13256..14116   -  CDS            AmpR: β-lactamase; bla; confers resistance to ampicillin, carbenicillin, and related antibiotics
  14117..14221   -  promoter       AmpR promoter: bla
  14274..14702   -  rep_origin     f1 ori (sequence partly withheld): f1 bacteriophage origin of replication; arrow indicates direction of (+) strand synthesis
  14707..79      -  CDS            lacZα (fragment) (across the origin): LacZα fragment of β-galactosidase; lacZ fragment
>Addgene plasmid #84570 | 138-dCas9-Dnmt3a | addgene full sequence | sequence record 170486 | Addgene NGS Result
GGGGATGTGCTGCAAGGCGATTAAGTTGGGTAACGCCAGGGTTTTCCCAGTCACGACGTTGTAAAACGAC
GGCCAGTGAGCGCGCCTCGTTCATTCACGTTTTTGAACCCGTGGAGGACGGGCAGACTCGCGGTGCAAAT
GTGTTTTACAGCGTGATGGAGCAGATGAAGATGCTCGACACGCTGCAGAACACGCAGCTAGATTAACCCT
AGAAAGATAATCATATTGTGACGTACGTTAAAGATAATCATGTGTAAAATTGACGCATGTGTTTTATCGG
TCTGTATATCGAGGTTTATTTATTAATTTGAATAGATATTAAGTTTTATTATATTTACACTTACATACTA
ATAATAAATTCAACAAACAATTTATTTATGTTTATTTATTTATTAAAAAAAACAAAAACTCAAAATTTCT
TCTATAAAGTAACAAAACTTTTATGAGGGACAGCCCCCCCCCAAAGCCCCCAGGGATGTAATTACGTCCC
TCCCCCGCTAGGGGGCAGCAGCGAGCCGCCCGGGGCTCCGCTCCGGTCCGGCGCTCCCCCCGCATCCCCG
AGCCGGCAGCGTGCGGGGACAGCCCGGGCACGGGGAAGGTGGCACGGGATCGCTTTCCTCTGAACGCTTC
TCGCTGCTCTTTGAGCCTGCAGACACCTGGGGGGATACGGGGAAAAGGCCTCCACGGCCACTAGTCTTTC
GTCTTCAAGAATTCCTCGAGTTTACTCCCTATCAGTGATAGAGAACGTATGAAGAGTTTACTCCCTATCA
GTGATAGAGAACGTATGCAGACTTTACTCCCTATCAGTGATAGAGAACGTATAAGGAGTTTACTCCCTAT
CAGTGATAGAGAACGTATGACCAGTTTACTCCCTATCAGTGATAGAGAACGTATCTACAGTTTACTCCCT
ATCAGTGATAGAGAACGTATATCCAGTTTACTCCCTATCAGTGATAGAGAACGTATAAGCTTTAGGCGTG
TACGGTGGGCGCCTATAAAAGCAGAGCTCGTTTAGTGAACCGTCAGATCGCCTGGAGCAATTCCACAACA
CTTTTGTCTTATACCAACTTTCCGTACCACTTCCTACCCTCGTAAAGGTCTAGAGCTAGCCATGGACAAG
AAGTATTCTATCGGACTGGCCATCGGGACTAATAGCGTCGGGTGGGCCGTGATCACTGACGAGTACAAGG
TGCCCTCTAAGAAGTTCAAGGTGCTCGGGAACACCGACCGGCATTCCATCAAGAAAAATCTGATCGGAGC
TCTCCTCTTTGATTCAGGGGAGACCGCTGAAGCAACCCGCCTCAAGCGGACTGCTAGACGGCGGTACACC
AGGAGGAAGAACCGGATTTGTTACCTTCAAGAGATATTCTCCAACGAAATGGCAAAGGTCGACGACAGCT
TCTTCCATAGGCTGGAAGAATCATTCCTCGTGGAAGAGGATAAGAAGCATGAACGGCATCCCATCTTCGG
TAATATCGTCGACGAGGTGGCCTATCACGAGAAATACCCAACCATCTACCATCTTCGCAAAAAGCTGGTG
GACTCAACCGACAAGGCAGACCTCCGGCTTATCTACCTGGCCCTGGCCCACATGATCAAGTTCAGAGGCC
ACTTCCTGATCGAGGGCGACCTCAATCCTGACAATAGCGATGTGGATAAACTGTTCATCCAGCTGGTGCA
GACTTACAACCAGCTCTTTGAAGAGAACCCCATCAATGCAAGCGGAGTCGATGCCAAGGCCATTCTGTCA
GCCCGGCTGTCAAAGAGCCGCAGACTTGAGAATCTTATCGCTCAGCTGCCGGGTGAAAAGAAAAATGGAC
TGTTCGGGAACCTGATTGCTCTTTCACTTGGGCTGACTCCCAATTTCAAGTCTAATTTCGACCTGGCAGA
GGATGCCAAGCTGCAACTGTCCAAGGACACCTATGATGACGATCTCGACAACCTCCTGGCCCAGATCGGT
GACCAATACGCCGACCTTTTCCTTGCTGCTAAGAATCTTTCTGACGCCATCCTGCTGTCTGACATTCTCC
GCGTGAACACTGAAATCACCAAGGCCCCTCTTTCAGCTTCAATGATTAAGCGGTATGATGAGCACCACCA
GGACCTGACCCTGCTTAAGGCACTCGTCCGGCAGCAGCTTCCGGAGAAGTACAAGGAAATCTTCTTTGAC
CAGTCAAAGAATGGATACGCCGGCTACATCGACGGAGGTGCCTCCCAAGAGGAATTTTATAAGTTTATCA
AACCTATCCTTGAGAAGATGGACGGCACCGAAGAGCTCCTCGTGAAACTGAATCGGGAGGATCTGCTGCG
GAAGCAGCGCACTTTCGACAATGGGAGCATTCCCCACCAGATCCATCTTGGGGAGCTTCACGCCATCCTT
CGGCGCCAAGAGGACTTCTACCCCTTTCTTAAGGACAACAGGGAGAAGATTGAGAAAATTCTCACTTTCC
GCATCCCCTACTACGTGGGACCCCTCGCCAGAGGAAATAGCCGGTTTGCTTGGATGACCAGAAAGTCAGA
AGAAACTATCACTCCCTGGAACTTCGAAGAGGTGGTGGACAAGGGAGCCAGCGCTCAGTCATTCATCGAA
CGGATGACTAACTTCGATAAGAACCTCCCCAATGAGAAGGTCCTGCCGAAACATTCCCTGCTCTACGAGT
ACTTTACCGTGTACAACGAGCTGACCAAGGTGAAATATGTCACCGAAGGGATGAGGAAGCCCGCATTCCT
GTCAGGCGAACAAAAGAAGGCAATTGTGGACCTTCTGTTCAAGACCAATAGAAAGGTGACCGTGAAGCAG
CTGAAGGAGGACTATTTCAAGAAAATTGAATGCTTCGACTCTGTGGAGATTAGCGGGGTCGAAGATCGGT
TCAACGCAAGCCTGGGTACCTACCATGATCTGCTTAAGATCATCAAGGACAAGGATTTTCTGGACAATGA
GGAGAACGAGGACATCCTTGAGGACATTGTCCTGACTCTCACTCTGTTCGAGGACCGGGAAATGATCGAG
GAGAGGCTTAAGACCTACGCCCATCTGTTCGACGATAAAGTGATGAAGCAACTTAAACGGAGAAGATATA
CCGGATGGGGACGCCTTAGCCGCAAACTCATCAACGGAATCCGGGACAAACAGAGCGGAAAGACCATTCT
TGATTTCCTTAAGAGCGACGGATTCGCTAATCGCAACTTCATGCAACTTATCCATGATGATTCCCTGACC
TTTAAGGAGGACATCCAGAAGGCCCAAGTGTCTGGACAAGGTGACTCACTGCACGAGCATATCGCAAATC
TGGCTGGTTCACCCGCTATTAAGAAGGGTATTCTCCAGACCGTGAAAGTCGTGGACGAGCTGGTCAAGGT
GATGGGTCGCCATAAACCAGAGAACATTGTCATCGAGATGGCCAGGGAAAACCAGACTACCCAGAAGGGA
CAGAAGAACAGCAGGGAGCGGATGAAAAGAATTGAGGAAGGGATTAAGGAGCTCGGGTCACAGATCCTTA
AAGAGCACCCGGTGGAAAACACCCAGCTTCAGAATGAGAAGCTCTATCTGTACTACCTTCAAAATGGACG
CGATATGTATGTGGACCAAGAGCTTGATATCAACAGGCTCTCAGACTACGACGTGGACGCCATCGTCCCT
CAGAGCTTCCTCAAAGACGACTCAATTGACAATAAGGTGCTGACTCGCTCAGACAAGAACCGGGGAAAGT
CAGATAACGTGCCCTCAGAGGAAGTCGTGAAAAAGATGAAGAACTATTGGCGCCAGCTTCTGAACGCAAA
GCTGATCACTCAGCGGAAGTTCGACAATCTCACTAAGGCTGAGAGGGGCGGACTGAGCGAACTGGACAAA
GCAGGATTCATTAAACGGCAACTTGTGGAGACTCGGCAGATTACTAAACATGTCGCCCAAATCCTTGACT
CACGCATGAATACCAAGTACGACGAAAACGACAAACTTATCCGCGAGGTGAAGGTGATTACCCTGAAGTC
CAAGCTGGTCAGCGATTTCAGAAAGGACTTTCAATTCTACAAAGTGCGGGAGATCAATAACTATCATCAT
GCTCATGACGCATATCTGAATGCCGTGGTGGGAACCGCCCTGATCAAGAAGTACCCAAAGCTGGAAAGCG
AGTTCGTGTACGGAGACTACAAGGTCTACGACGTGCGCAAGATGATTGCCAAATCTGAGCAGGAGATCGG
AAAGGCCACCGCAAAGTACTTCTTCTACAGCAACATCATGAATTTCTTCAAGACCGAAATCACCCTTGCA
AACGGTGAGATCCGGAAGAGGCCGCTCATCGAGACTAATGGGGAGACTGGCGAAATCGTGTGGGACAAGG
GCAGAGATTTCGCTACCGTGCGCAAAGTGCTTTCTATGCCTCAAGTGAACATCGTGAAGAAAACCGAGGT
GCAAACCGGAGGCTTTTCTAAGGAATCAATCCTCCCCAAGCGCAACTCCGACAAGCTCATTGCAAGGAAG
AAGGATTGGGACCCTAAGAAGTACGGCGGATTCGATTCACCAACTGTGGCTTATTCTGTCCTGGTCGTGG
CTAAGGTGGAAAAAGGAAAGTCTAAGAAGCTCAAGAGCGTGAAGGAACTGCTGGGTATCACCATTATGGA
GCGCAGCTCCTTCGAGAAGAACCCAATTGACTTTCTCGAAGCCAAAGGTTACAAGGAAGTCAAGAAGGAC
CTTATCATCAAGCTCCCAAAGTATAGCCTGTTCGAACTGGAGAATGGGCGGAAGCGGATGCTCGCCTCCG
CTGGCGAACTTCAGAAGGGTAATGAGCTGGCTCTCCCCTCCAAGTACGTGAATTTCCTCTACCTTGCAAG
CCATTACGAGAAGCTGAAGGGGAGCCCCGAGGACAACGAGCAAAAGCAACTGTTTGTGGAGCAGCATAAG
CATTATCTGGACGAGATCATTGAGCAGATTTCCGAGTTTTCTAAACGCGTCATTCTCGCTGATGCCAACC
TCGATAAAGTCCTTAGCGCATACAATAAGCACAGAGACAAACCAATTCGGGAGCAGGCTGAGAATATCAT
CCACCTGTTCACCCTCACCAATCTTGGTGCCCCTGCCGCATTCAAGTACTTCGACACCACCATCGACCGG
AAACGCTATACCTCCACCAAAGAAGTGCTGGACGCCACCCTCATCCACCAGAGCATCACCGGACTTTACG
AAACTCGGATTGACCTCTCACAGCTCGGAGGGGATGGTGGCGGAGGCTCGCCAAAAAAGAAGAGAAAGGT
AGACCCAAAGAAAAAACGAAAAGTAGATCCGAAAAAGAAGAGGAAGGTGGGATCCATGCCCGCCATGCCC
TCCAGCGGCCCCGGGGACACCAGCAGCTCTGCTGCGGAGCGGGAGGAGGACCGAAAGGACGGAGAGGAGC
AGGAGGAGCCGCGTGGCAAGGAGGAGCGCCAAGAGCCCAGCACCACGGCACGGAAGGTGGGGCGGCCTGG
GAGGAAGCGCAAGCACCCCCCGGTGGAAAGCGGTGACACGCCAAAGGACCCTGCGGTGATCTCCAAGTCC
CCATCCATGGCCCAGGACTCAGGCGCCTCAGAGCTATTACCCAATGGGGACTTGGAGAAGCGGAGTGAGC
CCCAGCCAGAGGAGGGGAGCCCTGCTGGGGGGCAGAAGGGCGGGGCCCCAGCAGAGGGAGAGGGTGCAGC
TGAGACCCTGCCTGAAGCCTCAAGAGCAGTGGAAAATGGCTGCTGCACCCCCAAGGAGGGCCGAGGAGCC
CCTGCAGAAGCGGGCAAAGAACAGAAGGAGACCAACATCGAATCCATGAAAATGGAGGGCTCCCGGGGCC
GGCTGCGGGGTGGCTTGGGCTGGGAGTCCAGCCTCCGTCAGCGGCCCATGCCGAGGCTCACCTTCCAGGC
GGGGGACCCCTACTACATCAGCAAGCGCAAGCGGGACGAGTGGCTGGCACGCTGGAAAAGGGAGGCTGAG
AAGAAAGCCAAGGTCATTGCAGGA
[2067 nt withheld, positions 5975-8041]
TAAGCGGCCGCATATATACCGGTTAGTAATGAGTTTAAACGGGGGAGGCTAACTGAAACACGGAAGGAGA
CAATACCGGAAGGAACCCGCGCTATGACGGCAATAAAAAGACAGAATAAAACGCACGGGTGTTGGGTCGT
TTGTTCATAAACGCGGGGTTCGGTCCCAGGGCTGGCACTCTGTCGATACCCCACCGAGACCCCATTGGGG
CCAATACGCCCGCGTTTCTTCCTTTTCCCCACCCCACCCCCCAAGTTCGGGTGAAGGCCCAGGGCTCGCA
GCCAACGTCGGGGCGGCAGGCCCTGCCATAGCAGATCTGCGAAATCGGATCCAGCTGAATCTAAGTGGAT
CTGCGATCGCTCCGGTGCCCGTCAGTGGGCAGAGCGCACATCGCCCACAGTCCCCGAGAAGTTGGGGGGA
GGGGTCGGCAATTGAACGGGTGCCTAGAGAAGGTGGCGCGGGGTAAACTGGGAAAGTGATGTCGTGTACT
GGCTCCGCCTTTTTCCCGAGGGTGGGGGAGAACCGTATATAAGTGCAGTAGTCGCCGTGAACGTTCTTTT
TCGCAACGGGTTTGCCGCCAGAACACAGCTGAAGCTTCGAGGGGCTCGCATCTCTCCTTCACGCGCCCGC
CGCCCTACCTGAGGCCGCCATCCACGCCGGTTGAGTCGCGTTCTGCCGCCTCCCGCCTGTGGTGCCTCCT
GAACTGCGTCCGCCGTCTAGGTAAGTTTAAAGCTCAGGTCGAGACCGGGCCTTTGTCCGGCGCTCCCTTG
GAGCCTACCTAGACTCAGCCGGCTCTCCACGCTTTGCCTGACCCTGCTTGCTCAACTCTACGTCTTTGTT
TCGTTTTCTGTTCTGCGCCGTTACAGATCTAAGCTGTGACCGGCGCCTACTCTAGAGCCGCCATGTCTAG
ACTGGACAAGAGCAAAGTCATAAACTCTGCTCTGGAATTACTCAATGGAGTCGGTATCGAAGGCCTGACG
ACAAGGAAACTCGCTCAAAAGCTGGGAGTTGAGCAGCCTACCCTGTACTGGCACGTGAAGAACAAGCGGG
CCCTGCTCGATGCCCTGCCAATCGAGATGCTGGACAGGCATCATACCCACTCCTGCCCCCTGGAAGGCGA
GTCATGGCAAGACTTTCTGCGGAACAACGCCAAGTCATACCGCTGTGCTCTCCTCTCACATCGCGACGGG
GCTAAAGTGCATCTCGGCACCCGCCCAACAGAGAAACAGTACGAAACCCTGGAAAATCAGCTCGCGTTCC
TGTGTCAGCAAGGCTTCTCCCTGGAGAACGCACTGTACGCTCTGTCCGCCGTGGGCCACTTTACACTGGG
CTGCGTATTGGAGGAACAGGAGCATCAAGTAGCAAAAGAGGAAAGAGAGACACCTACCACCGATTCTATG
CCCCCACTTCTGAAACAAGCAATTGAGCTGTTCGACCGGCAGGGAGCCGAACCTGCCTTCCTTTTCGGCC
TGGAACTAATCATATGTGGCCTGGAGAAACAGCTAAAGTGCGAAAGCGGCGGGCCGACCGACGCCCTTGA
CGATTTTGACTTAGACATGCTCCCAGCCGATGCCCTTGACGACTTTGACCTTGATATGCTGCCTGCTGAC
GCTCTTGACGATTTTGACCTTGACATGCTCCCCGGGGAGGGCAGAGGAAGTCTTCTAACATGCGGTGACG
TGGAGGAGAATCCCGGCCCTATGACCGAGTACAAGCCCACGGTGCGCCTCGCCACCCGCGACGACGTCAT
GGGATCGGCCATTGAACAAGATGGATTGCACGCAGGTTCTCCGGCCGCTTGGGTGGAGAGGCTATTCGGC
TATGACTGGGCACAACAGACAATCGGCTGCTCTGATGCCGCCGTGTTCCGGCTGTCAGCGCAGGGGCGCC
CGGTTCTTTTTGTCAAGACCGACCTGTCCGGTGCCCTGAATGAACTGCAGGACGAGGCAGCGCGGCTATC
GTGGCTGGCCACGACGGGCGTTCCTTGCGCAGCTGTGCTCGACGTTGTCACTGAAGCGGGAAGGGACTGG
CTGCTATTGGGCGAAGTGCCGGGGCAGGATCTCCTGTCATCTCACCTTGCTCCTGCCGAGAAAGTATCCA
TCATGGCTGATGCAATGCGGCGGCTGCATACGCTTGATCCGGCTACCTGCCCATTCGACCACCAAGCGAA
ACATCGCATCGAGCGAGCACGTACTCGGATGGAAGCCGGTCTTGTCGATCAGGATGATCTGGACGAAGAG
CATCAGGGGCTCGCGCCAGCCGAACTGTTCGCCAGGCTCAAGGCGCGCATGCCCGACGGCGATGATCTCG
TCGTGACCCATGGCGATGCCTGCTTGCCGAATATCATGGTGGAAAATGGCCGCTTTTCTGGATTCATCGA
CTGTGGCCGGCTGGGTGTGGCGGACCGCTATCAGGACATAGCGTTGGCTACCCGTGATATTGCTGAAGAG
CTTGGCGGCGAATGGGCTGACCGCTTCCTCGTGCTTTACGGTATCGCCGCTCCCGATTCGCAGCGCATCG
CCTTCTATCGCCTTCTTGACGAGTTCTTCTGAGACGTCGAGGTGCCCGAAGGACCGCGCACCTGGTGCAT
GACCCGCAAGCCCGGTGCCTGAAATCAACCTCTGGATTACAAAATTTGTGGGTAAACTTGTTTATTGCAG
CTTATAATGGTTACAAATAAAGCAATAGCATCACAAATTTCACAAATAAAGCATTTTTTTCACTGCATTC
TAGTTGTGGTTTGTCCAAACTCATCAATGTATCTTATCATGTCTGGAATTGACTCAAATGATGTCAATTA
GTCTATCAGAAGCTCATCTGGTCTCCCTTCCGGGGGACAAGACATCCCTGTTTAATATTTAAACAGCAGT
GTTCCCAAACTGGGTTCTTATATCCCTTGCTCTGGTCAACCAGGTTGCAGGGTTTCCTGTCCTCACAGGA
ACGAAGTCCCTAAAGAAACAGTGGCAGCCAGGTTTAGCCCCGGAATTGACTGGATTCCTTTTTTAGGGCC
CATTGGTATGGCTTTTTCCCCGTATCCCCCCAGGTGTCTGCAGGCTCAAAGAGCAGCGAGAAGCGTTCAG
AGGAAAGCGATCCCGTGCCACCTTCCCCGTGCCCGGGCTGTCCCCGCACGCTGCCGGCTCGGGGATGCGG
GGGGAGCGCCGGACCGGAGCGGAGCCCCGGGCGGCTCGCTGCTGCCCCCTAGCGGGGGAGGGACGTAATT
ACATCCCTGGGGGCTTTGGGGGGGGGCTGTCCCTGATATCTATAACAAGAAAATATATATATAATAAGTT
ATCACGTAAGTAGAACATGAAATAACAATATAATTATCGTATGAGTTAAATCTTAAAAGTCACGTAAAAG
ATAATCATGCGTCATTTTGACTCACGCGGTCGTTATAGTTCAAAATCAGTGACACTTACCGCATTGACAA
GCACGCCTCACGGGAGCTCCAAGCGGCGACTGAGATGTCCTAAATGCACAGCGACGGATTCGCGCTATTT
AGAAAGAGAGAGCAATATTTCAAGAATGCATGCGTCAATTTTACGCAGACTATCTTTCTAGGGTTAATCT
AGCTGCATCAGGATCATATCGTCGGGTCTTTTTTCCGGCTCAGTCATCGCCCAAGCTGGCGCTATCTGGG
CATCGGGGAGGAAGAAGCCCGTGCCTTTTCCCGCGAGGTTGAAGCGGCATGGAAAGAGTTTGCCGAGGAT
GACTGCTGCTGCATTGACGTTGAGCGAAAACGCACGTTTACCATGATGATTCGGGAAGGTGTGGCCATGC
ACGCCTTTAACGGTGAACTGTTCGTTCAGGCCACCTGGGATACCAGTTCGTCGCGGCTTTTCCGGACACA
GTTCCGGATGGTCAGCCCGAAGCGCATCAGCAACCCGAACAATACCGGCGACAGCCGGAACTGCCGTGCC
GGTGTGCAGATTAATGACAGCGGTGCGGCGCTGGGATATTACGTCAGCGAGGACGGGTATCCTGGCTGGA
TGCCGCAGAAATGGACATGGATACCCCGTGAGTTACCCGGCGGGCGCGCTTGGCGTAATCATGGTCATAG
CTGTTTCCTGTGTGAAATTGTTATCCGCTCACAATTCCACACAACATACGAGCCGGAAGCATAAAGTGTA
AAGCCTGGGGTGCCTAATGAGTGAGCTAACTCACATTAATTGCGTTGCGCTCACTGCCCGCTTTCCAGTC
GGGAAACCTGTCGTGCCAGCTGCATTAATGAATCGGCCAACGCGCGGGGAGAGGCGGTTTGCGTATTGGG
CGCTCTTCCGCTTCCTCGCTCACTGACTCGCTGCGCTCGGTCGTTCGGCTGCGGCGAGCGGTATCAGCTC
ACTCAAAGGCGGTAATACGGTTATCCACAGAATCAGGGGATAACGCAGGAAAGAACATGTGAGCAAAAGG
CCAGCAAAAGGCCAGGAACCGTAAAAAGGCCGCGTTGCTGGCGTTTTTCCATAGGCTCCGCCCCCCTGAC
GAGCATCACAAAAATCGACGCTCAAGTCAGAGGTGGCGAAACCCGACAGGACTATAAAGATACCAGGCGT
TTCCCCCTGGAAGCTCCCTCGTGCGCTCTCCTGTTCCGACCCTGCCGCTTACCGGATACCTGTCCGCCTT
TCTCCCTTCGGGAAGCGTGGCGCTTTCTCATAGCTCACGCTGTAGGTATCTCAGTTCGGTGTAGGTCGTT
CGCTCCAAGCTGGGCTGTGTGCACGAACCCCCCGTTCAGCCCGACCGCTGCGCCTTATCCGGTAACTATC
GTCTTGAGTCCAACCCGGTAAGACACGACTTATCGCCACTGGCAGCAGCCACTGGTAACAGGATTAGCAG
AGCGAGGTATGTAGGCGGTGCTACAGAGTTCTTGAAGTGGTGGCCTAACTACGGCTACACTAGAAGAACA
GTATTTGGTATCTGCGCTCTGCTGAAGCCAGTTACCTTCGGAAAAAGAGTTGGTAGCTCTTGATCCGGCA
AACAAACCACCGCTGGTAGCGGTGGTTTTTTTGTTTGCAAGCAGCAGATTACGCGCAGAAAAAAAGGATC
TCAAGAAGATCCTTTGATCTTTTCTACGGGGTCTGACGCTCAGTGGAACGAAAACTCACGTTAAGGGATT
TTGGTCATGAGATTATCAAAAAGGATCTTCACCTAGATCCTTTTAAATTAAAAATGAAGTTTTAAATCAA
TCTAAAGTATATATGAGTAAACTTGGTCTGACAGTTACCAATGCTTAATCAGTGAGGCACCTATCTCAGC
GATCTGTCTATTTCGTTCATCCATAGTTGCCTGACTCCCCGTCGTGTAGATAACTACGATACGGGAGGGC
TTACCATCTGGCCCCAGTGCTGCAATGATACCGCGAGACCCACGCTCACCGGCTCCAGATTTATCAGCAA
TAAACCAGCCAGCCGGAAGGGCCGAGCGCAGAAGTGGTCCTGCAACTTTATCCGCCTCCATCCAGTCTAT
TAATTGTTGCCGGGAAGCTAGAGTAAGTAGTTCGCCAGTTAATAGTTTGCGCAACGTTGTTGCCATTGCT
ACAGGCATCGTGGTGTCACGCTCGTCGTTTGGTATGGCTTCATTCAGCTCCGGTTCCCAACGATCAAGGC
GAGTTACATGATCCCCCATGTTGTGCAAAAAAGCGGTTAGCTCCTTCGGTCCTCCGATCGTTGTCAGAAG
TAAGTTGGCCGCAGTGTTATCACTCATGGTTATGGCAGCACTGCATAATTCTCTTACTGTCATGCCATCC
GTAAGATGCTTTTCTGTGACTGGTGAGTACTCAACCAAGTCATTCTGAGAATAGTGTATGCGGCGACCGA
GTTGCTCTTGCCCGGCGTCAATACGGGATAATACCGCGCCACATAGCAGAACTTTAAAAGTGCTCATCAT
TGGAAAACGTTCTTCGGGGCGAAAACTCTCAAGGATCTTACCGCTGTTGAGATCCAGTTCGATGTAACCC
ACTCGTGCACCCAACTGATCTTCAGCATCTTTTACTTTCACCAGCGTTTCTGGGTGAGCAAAAACAGGAA
GGCAAAATGCCGCAAAAAAGGGAATAAGGGCGACACGGAAATGTTGAATACTCATACTCTTCCTTTTTCA
ATATTATTGAAGCATTTATCAGGGTTATTGTCTCATGAGCGGATACATATTTGAATGTATTTAGAAAAAT
AAACAAATAGGGGTTCCGCGCACATTTCCCCGAAAAGTGCCACCTAAATTGTAAGCGTTAATATTTTGTT
AAAATTCGCGTTAAATTTTTGTTAAATCAGCTCATTTTTTAACCAATAGGCCGAAATCGGCAAAATCCCT
TATAAATCAAAAGAATAGACCGAGATAGGGT
[37 nt withheld, positions 14373-14409]
AAAGAACGTGGACTCCAACGTCAAAGG
[49 nt withheld, positions 14437-14485]
T
[91 nt withheld, positions 14487-14577]
G
[124 nt withheld, positions 14579-14702]
CCCATTCGCCATTCAGGCTGCGCAACTGTTGGGAAGGGCGATCGGTGCGGGCCTCTTCGCTATTACGCCA
GCTGGCGAAAG
